>Addgene plasmid #127490 | pcDNA3.1/NDUFV1/myc-His | addgene full sequence | sequence record 250185 | Addgene NGS Result
AGTGCGCGAGCAAAATTTAAGCTACAACAAGGCAAGGCTTGACCGACAATTGCATGAAGAATCTGCTTAG
GGTTAGGCGTTTTGCGCTGCTTCGCGATGTACGGGCCAGATATACGCGTTGACATTGATTATTGACTAGT
TATTAATAGTAATCAATTACGGGGTCATTAGTTCATAGCCCATATATGGAGTTCCGCGTTACATAACTTA
CGGTAAATGGCCCGCCTGGCTGACCGCCCAACGACCCCCGCCCATTGACGTCAATAATGACGTATGTTCC
CATAGTAACGCCAATAGGGACTTTCCATTGACGTCAATGGGTGGAGTATTTACGGTAAACTGCCCACTTG
GCAGTACATCAAGTGTATCATATGCCAAGTACGCCCCCTATTGACGTCAATGACGGTAAATGGCCCGCCT
GGCATTATGCCCAGTACATGACCTTATGGGACTTTCCTACTTGGCAGTACATCTACGTATTAGTCATCGC
TATTACCATGGTGATGCGGTTTTGGCAGTACATCAATGGGCGTGGATAGCGGTTTGACTCACGGGGATTT
CCAAGTCTCCACCCCATTGACGTCAATGGGAGTTTGTTTTGGCACCAAAATCAACGGGACTTTCCAAAAT
GTCGTAACAACTCCGCCCCATTGACGCAAATGGGCGGTAGGCGTGTACGGTGGGAGGTCTATATAAGCAG
AGCTCTCTGGCTAACTAGAGAACCCACTGCTTACTGGCTTATCGAAATTAATACGACTCACTATAGGGAG
ACCCAAGCTGGCTAGCGATGCTGGCAACACGGCGGCTGCTCGGCTGGTCGCTTCCCGCGCGGGTATCTGT
GCGTTTCAGCGGCGACACGACAGCA
[1302 nt withheld, positions 866-2167]
CAGGCTGCCTCTGCGGCCGCCACTGTGCTGGATATCTGCAGAATTCCACCACACTGGACTAGTGGATCCG
AGCTCGGTACCAAGCTTGGGCCCGAACAAAAACTCATCTCAGAAGAGGATCTGAATAGCGCCGTCGACCA
TCATCATCATCATCATTGAGTTTAAACGGTCTCCAGCTTAAGTTTAAACCGCTGATCAGCCTCGACTGTG
CCTTCTAGTTGCCAGCCATCTGTTGTTTGCCCCTCCCCCGTGCCTTCCTTGACCCTGGAAGGTGCCACTC
CCACTGTCCTTTCCTAATAAAATGAGGAAATTGCATCGCATTGTCTGAGTAGGTGTCATTCTATTCTGGG
GGGTGGGGTGGGGCAGGACAGCAAGGGGGAGGATTGGGAAGACAATAGCAGGCATGCTGGGGATGCGGTG
GGCTCTATGGCTTCTGAGGCGGAAAGAACCAGCTGGGGCTCTAGGGGGTATCCCC
[124 nt withheld, positions 2643-2766]
C
[91 nt withheld, positions 2768-2858]
A
[49 nt withheld, positions 2860-2908]
CCTTTGACGTTGGAGTCCACGTTCTTT
[37 nt withheld, positions 2936-2972]
ACCCTATCTCGGTCTATTCTTTTGATTTATAAGGGATTTTGCCGATTTCGGCCTATTGGTTAAAAAATGA
GCTGATTTAACAAAAATTTAACGCGAATTAATTCTGTGGAATGTGTGTCAGTTAGGGTGTGGAAAGTCCC
CAGGCTCCCCAGCAGGCAGAAGTATGCAAAGCATGCATCTCAATTAGTCAGCAACCAGGTGTGGAAAGTC
CCCAGGCTCCCCAGCAGGCAGAAGTATGCAAAGCATGCATCTCAATTAGTCAGCAACCATAGTCCCGCCC
CTAACTCCGCCCATCCCGCCCCTAACTCCGCCCAGTTCCGCCCATTCTCCGCCCCATGGCTGACTAATTT
TTTTTATTTATGCAGAGGCCGAGGCCGCCTCTGCCTCTGAGCTATTCCAGAAGTAGTGAGGAGGCTTTTT
TGGAGGCCTAGGCTTTTGCAAAAAGCTCCCGGGAGCTTGTATATCCATTTTCGGATCTGATCAAGAGACA
GGATGAGGATCGTTTCGCATGATTGAACAAGATGGATTGCACGCAGGTTCTCCGGCCGCTTGGGTGGAGA
GGCTATTCGGCTATGACTGGGCACAACAGACAATCGGCTGCTCTGATGCCGCCGTGTTCCGGCTGTCAGC
GCAGGGGCGCCCGGTTCTTTTTGTCAAGACCGACCTGTCCGGTGCCCTGAATGAACTGCAGGACGAGGCA
GCGCGGCTATCGTGGCTGGCCACGACGGGCGTTCCTTGCGCAGCTGTGCTCGACGTTGTCACTGAAGCGG
GAAGGGACTGGCTGCTATTGGGCGAAGTGCCGGGGCAGGATCTCCTGTCATCTCACCTTGCTCCTGCCGA
GAAAGTATCCATCATGGCTGATGCAATGCGGCGGCTGCATACGCTTGATCCGGCTACCTGCCCATTCGAC
CACCAAGCGAAACATCGCATCGAGCGAGCACGTACTCGGATGGAAGCCGGTCTTGTCGATCAGGATGATC
TGGACGAAGAGCATCAGGGGCTCGCGCCAGCCGAACTGTTCGCCAGGCTCAAGGCGCGCATGCCCGACGG
CGAGGATCTCGTCGTGACCCATGGCGATGCCTGCTTGCCGAATATCATGGTGGAAAATGGCCGCTTTTCT
GGATTCATCGACTGTGGCCGGCTGGGTGTGGCGGACCGCTATCAGGACATAGCGTTGGCTACCCGTGATA
TTGCTGAAGAGCTTGGCGGCGAATGGGCTGACCGCTTCCTCGTGCTTTACGGTATCGCCGCTCCCGATTC
GCAGCGCATCGCCTTCTATCGCCTTCTTGACGAGTTCTTCTGAGCGGGACTCTGGGGTTCGAAATGACCG
ACCAAGCGACGCCCAACCTGCCATCACGAGATTTCGATTCCACCGCCGCCTTCTATGAAAGGTTGGGCTT
CGGAATCGTTTTCCGGGACGCCGGCTGGATGATCCTCCAGCGCGGGGATCTCATGCTGGAGTTCTTCGCC
CACCCCAACTTGTTTATTGCAGCTTATAATGGTTACAAATAAAGCAATAGCATCACAAATTTCACAAATA
AAGCATTTTTTTCACTGCATTCTAGTTGTGGTTTGTCCAAACTCATCAATGTATCTTATCATGTCTGTAT
ACCGTCGACCTCTAGCTAGAGCTTGGCGTAATCATGGTCATAGCTGTTTCCTGTGTGAAATTGTTATCCG
CTCACAATTCCACACAACATACGAGCCGGAAGCATAAAGTGTAAAGCCTGGGGTGCCTAATGAGTGAGCT
AACTCACATTAATTGCGTTGCGCTCACTGCCCGCTTTCCAGTCGGGAAACCTGTCGTGCCAGCTGCATTA
ATGAATCGGCCAACGCGCGGGGAGAGGCGGTTTGCGTATTGGGCGCTCTTCCGCTTCCTCGCTCACTGAC
TCGCTGCGCTCGGTCGTTCGGCTGCGGCGAGCGGTATCAGCTCACTCAAAGGCGGTAATACGGTTATCCA
CAGAATCAGGGGATAACGCAGGAAAGAACATGTGAGCAAAAGGCCAGCAAAAGGCCAGGAACCGTAAAAA
GGCCGCGTTGCTGGCGTTTTTCCATAGGCTCCGCCCCCCTGACGAGCATCACAAAAATCGACGCTCAAGT
CAGAGGTGGCGAAACCCGACAGGACTATAAAGATACCAGGCGTTTCCCCCTGGAAGCTCCCTCGTGCGCT
CTCCTGTTCCGACCCTGCCGCTTACCGGATACCTGTCCGCCTTTCTCCCTTCGGGAAGCGTGGCGCTTTC
TCATAGCTCACGCTGTAGGTATCTCAGTTCGGTGTAGGTCGTTCGCTCCAAGCTGGGCTGTGTGCACGAA
CCCCCCGTTCAGCCCGACCGCTGCGCCTTATCCGGTAACTATCGTCTTGAGTCCAACCCGGTAAGACACG
ACTTATCGCCACTGGCAGCAGCCACTGGTAACAGGATTAGCAGAGCGAGGTATGTAGGCGGTGCTACAGA
GTTCTTGAAGTGGTGGCCTAACTACGGCTACACTAGAAGAACAGTATTTGGTATCTGCGCTCTGCTGAAG
CCAGTTACCTTCGGAAAAAGAGTTGGTAGCTCTTGATCCGGCAAACAAACCACCGCTGGTAGCGGTGGTT
TTTTTGTTTGCAAGCAGCAGATTACGCGCAGAAAAAAAGGATCTCAAGAAGATCCTTTGATCTTTTCTAC
GGGGTCTGACGCTCAGTGGAACGAAAACTCACGTTAAGGGATTTTGGTCATGAGATTATCAAAAAGGATC
TTCACCTAGATCCTTTTAAATTAAAAATGAAGTTTTAAATCAATCTAAAGTATATATGAGTAAACTTGGT
CTGACAGTTACCAATGCTTAATCAGTGAGGCACCTATCTCAGCGATCTGTCTATTTCGTTCATCCATAGT
TGCCTGACTCCCCGTCGTGTAGATAACTACGATACGGGAGGGCTTACCATCTGGCCCCAGTGCTGCAATG
ATACCGCGAGACCCACGCTCACCGGCTCCAGATTTATCAGCAATAAACCAGCCAGCCGGAAGGGCCGAGC
GCAGAAGTGGTCCTGCAACTTTATCCGCCTCCATCCAGTCTATTAATTGTTGCCGGGAAGCTAGAGTAAG
TAGTTCGCCAGTTAATAGTTTGCGCAACGTTGTTGCCATTGCTACAGGCATCGTGGTGTCACGCTCGTCG
TTTGGTATGGCTTCATTCAGCTCCGGTTCCCAACGATCAAGGCGAGTTACATGATCCCCCATGTTGTGCA
AAAAAGCGGTTAGCTCCTTCGGTCCTCCGATCGTTGTCAGAAGTAAGTTGGCCGCAGTGTTATCACTCAT
GGTTATGGCAGCACTGCATAATTCTCTTACTGTCATGCCATCCGTAAGATGCTTTTCTGTGACTGGTGAG
TACTCAACCAAGTCATTCTGAGAATAGTGTATGCGGCGACCGAGTTGCTCTTGCCCGGCGTCAATACGGG
ATAATACCGCGCCACATAGCAGAACTTTAAAAGTGCTCATCATTGGAAAACGTTCTTCGGGGCGAAAACT
CTCAAGGATCTTACCGCTGTTGAGATCCAGTTCGATGTAACCCACTCGTGCACCCAACTGATCTTCAGCA
TCTTTTACTTTCACCAGCGTTTCTGGGTGAGCAAAAACAGGAAGGCAAAATGCCGCAAAAAAGGGAATAA
GGGCGACACGGAAATGTTGAATACTCATACTCTTCCTTTTTCAATATTATTGAAGCATTTATCAGGGTTA
TTGTCTCATGAGCGGATACATATTTGAATGTATTTAGAAAAATAAACAAATAGGGGTTCCGCGCACATTT
CCCCGAAAAGTGCCACCTGACGTCGACGGATCGGGAGATCTCCCGATCCCCTATGGTGCACTCTCAGTAC
AATCTGCTCTGATGCCGCATAGTTAAGCCAGTATCTGCTCCCTGCTTGTGTGTTGGAGGTCGCTGAGT
Features (pLannotate 1.2.2; 21 found; start..end, strand, type, name):
    121..500     +  enhancer       CMV enhancer: human cytomegalovirus immediate early enhancer
    501..704     +  promoter       CMV promoter: human cytomegalovirus (CMV) immediate early promoter
    700..733     +  LTR            5' LTR (truncated) (fragment): truncated 5' long terminal repeat (LTR) from HIV-1
    749..767     +  promoter       T7 promoter: promoter for bacteriophage T7 RNA polymerase
    788..2179    +  CDS            NDUFV1 (sequence partly withheld): NDUV1_HUMAN - Also known as UQOR1. Experimental evidence at protein level: Swiss-Prot protein existence level 1. Core subunit of the mitochondrial membrane respiratory chain NADH dehydrogenase (Complex I) which catalyzes electron transfer from NADH through the respiratory chain, using ubiquinone as an electron acceptor. From Homo sapiens (Human).
   2306..2323    +  CDS            capTEV™ (fragment): composite tag for in vivo biotinylation, TEV protease cleavage, and 6xHis tagging
   2373..2597    +  polyA_signal   bGH poly(A) signal: bovine growth hormone polyadenylation signal
   2601..2622    +  promoter       SV40 promoter (fragment): SV40 enhancer and early promoter
   2643..3071    +  rep_origin     f1 ori (sequence partly withheld): f1 bacteriophage origin of replication; arrow indicates direction of (+) strand synthesis
   3085..3414    +  promoter       SV40 promoter: SV40 enhancer and early promoter
   3481..4272    +  CDS            neo: KKA2_KLEPN - Also known as kan, nptII. Experimental evidence at protein level: Swiss-Prot protein existence level 1. Resistance to kanamycin, neomycin, paromomycin, ribostamycin, butirosin and gentamicin B. From Klebsiella pneumoniae.
   4296..4454    +  CDS            ble (fragment): BLE_KLEPN - Experimental evidence at protein level: Swiss-Prot protein existence level 1. Binding protein with a strong affinity to the bleomycin family of antibiotics. Binds to CL990; an antimitotic-antibiotic compound. From Klebsiella pneumoniae.
   4449..4570    +  polyA_signal   SV40 poly(A) signal: SV40 polyadenylation signal
   4643..4659    -  protein_bind   lac operator: The lac repressor binds to the lac operator to inhibit transcription in E. coli. This inhibition can be relieved by adding lactose or isopropyl-β-D-thiogalactopyranoside (IPTG). lac repressor encoded by lacI
   4667..4697    -  promoter       lac promoter: promoter for the E. coli lac operon
   4712..4733    -  protein_bind   CAP binding site: CAP binding activates transcription in the presence of cAMP. E. coli catabolite activator protein
   4746..4838    -  CDS            lacI (fragment): lac repressor; lacI; The lac repressor binds to the lac operator to inhibit transcription in E. coli. This inhibition can be relieved by adding lactose or isopropyl-β-D-thiogalactopyranoside (IPTG).
   5021..5609    -  rep_origin     ori: high-copy-number ColE1/pMB1/pBR322/pUC origin of replication
   5780..6640    -  CDS            AmpR: β-lactamase; bla; confers resistance to ampicillin, carbenicillin, and related antibiotics
   6641..6745    -  promoter       AmpR promoter: bla
   6804..6856    -  misc_feature   bom (fragment): basis of mobility region from pBR322
