[The description below was written by a language model from this plasmid's Addgene catalogue record and pLannotate feature annotations shown in this document.]
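Description:
pcDNA3.1/NDUFV1/myc-His is a mammalian expression plasmid built on the Invitrogen pcDNA3.1/myc-His(-)A backbone, carrying the human NDUFV1 coding sequence (about 1.4 kb) cloned between NheI and NotI sites. NDUFV1 encodes a core subunit of mitochondrial respiratory chain complex I (NADH:ubiquinone oxidoreductase), which transfers electrons from NADH to ubiquinone. The sequenced plasmid is about 6.9 kb. It replicates in E. coli from a high-copy ColE1/pUC-type origin under ampicillin selection (AmpR with its own bla promoter), and it also carries an f1 origin for single-stranded DNA production.

Expression of the insert is driven by the human cytomegalovirus immediate early enhancer and promoter, and transcripts are terminated by the bovine growth hormone polyadenylation signal. A T7 promoter lies just upstream of the open reading frame, which can serve for in vitro transcription or as a sequencing priming site. The backbone supplies a C-terminal myc-His tag for immunodetection and metal-affinity purification. The automated annotation does not label a myc epitope, and the short fragment it assigns to a composite tag downstream of NDUFV1 most likely reflects the 6xHis portion. A separate cassette, consisting of the SV40 enhancer/early promoter, the neomycin phosphotransferase gene and the SV40 poly(A) signal, allows G418 selection of stably transfected cells. Several other small hits, including the HIV-1 LTR, ble, lacI and bom fragments, appear to be backbone remnants or annotation matches rather than functional elements.

The stated purpose is expression of myc-tagged NDUFV1 in mammalian cells. The associated study concerns metabolic targeting of cancer with a complex I inhibitor.
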