Addgene plasmid #127490: pcDNA3.1/NDUFV1/myc-His
Purpose: Expresses myc-tagged NDUFV1 in mammalian cells
Depositing lab: Shashi Jain & Dieter Wolf. Publication: Metabolic targeting of cancer by a ubiquinone uncompetitive inhibitor of mitochondrial complex I. Jain S, Hu C, Kluza J, Ke W, Tian G, Giurgiu M, Bleilevens A, Campos AR, Charbono A, Stickeler E, Maurer J, Holinski-Feder E, Vaisburg A, Bureik M, Luo G, Marchetti P, Cheng Y, Wolf DA. Cell Chem Biol. 2021 Nov 23. pii: S2451-9456(21)00479-7. doi: 10.1016/j.chembiol.2021.11.002. PubMed 34852219.
Backbone
  Vector backbone: pcDNA3.1/myc-His(-)A
  Backbone manufacturer: Invitrogen
  Backbone size w/o insert (bp): 5500
  Vector type: Mammalian Expression
  Selectable markers: Neomycin (select with G418)
Growth in bacteria
  Bacterial resistance: Ampicillin, 100 μg/mL
  Growth temperature: 37°C
  Growth strain: DH5alpha
  Copy number: High Copy
Gene/Insert
  Gene/Insert name: NDUFV1 (alt name: NADH:ubiquinone oxidoreductase core subunit V1)
  Species: H. sapiens (human)
  Insert size (bp): 1392
  Entrez Gene: NDUFV1 (a.k.a. CI-51K, CI51KD, MC1DN4, UQOR1)
  Promoter: CMV
  Tag / fusion protein: myc-His (C terminal on backbone)
  Cloning method: Restriction Enzyme; 5′ cloning site NheI (unknown if destroyed); 3′ cloning site NotI (unknown if destroyed)
  Sequencing primers: 5′ TCTG GC TAG CCGC GAT GCT GGC AAC ACG; 3′ GGT GGC GGC CGC AGA GGC AGC CTG CCG
Terms and licenses: Academic/Nonprofit Terms; Industry Terms: Not Available to Industry
How to cite: pcDNA3.1/NDUFV1/myc-His was a gift from Shashi Jain & Dieter Wolf (Addgene plasmid # 127490 ; http://n2t.net/addgene:127490 ; RRID:Addgene_127490)
